>Addgene plasmid #125709 | pRK5-SNAP-CLIP-GB1a | addgene full sequence | sequence record 246991 | Addgene NGS Result
TTCGAGCTCGCCCGACATTGATTATTGACTAGTTATTAATAGTAATCAATTACGGGGTCATTAGTTCATA
GCCCATATATGGAGTTCCGCGTTACATAACTTACGGTAAATGGCCCGCCTGGCTGACCGCCCAACGACCC
CCGCCCATTGACGTCAATAATGACGTATGTTCCCATAGTAACGCCAATAGGGACTTTCCATTGACGTCAA
TGGGTGGAGTATTTACGGTAAACTGCCCACTTGGCAGTACATCAAGTGTATCATATGCCAAGTACGCCCC
CTATTGACGTCAATGACGGTAAATGGCCCGCCTGGCATTATGCCCAGTACATGACCTTATGGGACTTTCC
TACTTGGCAGTACATCTACGTATTAGTCATCGCTATTACCATGGTGATGCGGTTTTGGCAGTACATCAAT
GGGCGTGGATAGCGGTTTGACTCACGGGGATTTCCAAGTCTCCACCCCATTGACGTCAATGGGAGTTTGT
TTTGGCACCAAAATCAACGGGACTTTCCAAAATGTCGTAACAACTCCGCCCCATTGACGCAAATGGGCGG
TAGGCGTGTACGGTGGGAGGTCTATATAAGCAGAGCTCGTTTAGTGAACCGTCAGATCGCCTGGAGACGC
CATCCACGCTGTTTTGACCTCCATAGAAGACACCGGGACCGATCCAGCCTCCGCGGCCGGGAACGGTGCA
TTGGAACGCGGATTCCCCGTGCCAAGAGTGACGTAAGTACCGCCTATAGAGTCTATAGGCCCACCCCCTT
GGCTTCGTTAGAACGCGGCTACAATTAATACATAACCTTATGTATCATACACATACGATTTAGGTGACAC
TATAGAATAACATCCACTTTGCCTTTCTCTCCACAGGTGTCCACTCCCAGGTCCAACTGCACCTCGGTTC
TATCGATTGAATTCCTTTCCTAAAATGGTCCTTCTGTTGATCCTGTCAGTCCTACTTCTGAAAGAAGATG
TACGAGGGAGTGCACAGTCCACGCGATACCCCTACGACGTGCCCGACTACGCCCTGCAGGGATCCGACAA
AGACTGCGAAATGAAGCGCACCACCCTGGATAGCCCTCTGGGCAAGCTGGAACTGTCTGGGTGCGAACAG
GGCCTGCACCGTATCATCTTCCTGGGCAAAGGAACATCTGCCGCCGACGCCGTGGAAGTGCCTGCCCCAG
CCGCCGTGCTGGGCGGACCAGAGCCACTGATGCAGGCCACCGCCTGGCTCAACGCCTACTTTCACCAGCC
TGAGGCCATCGAGGAGTTCCCTGTGCCAGCCCTGCACCACCCAGTGTTCCAGCAGGAGAGCTTTACCCGC
CAGGTGCTGTGGAAACTGCTGAAAGTGGTGAAGTTCGGAGAGGTCATCAGCTACAGCCACCTGGCCGCCC
TGGCCGGCAATCCCGCCGCCACCGCCGCCGTGAAAACCGCCCTGAGCGGAAATCCCGTGCCCATTCTGAT
CCCCTGCCACCGGGTGGTGCAGGGCGACCTGGACGTGGGGGGCTACGAGGGCGGGCTCGCCGTGAAAGAG
TGGCTGCTGGCCCACGAGGGCCACAGACTGGGCAAGCCTGGGCTGGGCACGCGTGATATCGACAAAGACT
GCGAAATGAAGCGCACCACCCTGGATAGCCCTCTGGGCAAGCTGGAACTGTCTGGGTGCGAACAGGGCCT
GCACCGTATCATCTTCCTGGGCAAAGGAACATCTGCCGCCGACGCCGTGGAAGTGCCTGCCCCAGCCGCC
GTGCTGGGCGGACCAGAGCCACTGATCCAGGCCACCGCCTGGCTCAACGCCTACTTTCACCAGCCTGAGG
CCATCGAGGAGTTCCCTGTGCCAGCCCTGCACCACCCAGTGTTCCAGCAGGAGAGCTTTACCCGCCAGGT
GCTGTGGAAACTGCTGAAAGTGGTGAAGTTCGGAGAGGTCATCAGCGAGAGCCACCTGGCCGCCCTGGTG
GGCAATCCCGCCGCCACCGCCGCCGTGAACACCGCCCTGGACGGAAATCCCGTGCCCATTCTGATCCCCT
GCCACCGGGTGGTGCAGGGCGACAGCGACGTGGGGCCCTACCTGGGCGGGCTCGCCGTGAAAGAGTGGCT
GCTGGCCCACGAGGGCCACAGACTGGGCAAGCCTGGGCTGGGCACGCGTGGCGGGGCGCAGACCCCCAAC
GCCACCTCGGAAGGTTGCCAGATTATACATCCGCCCTGGGAAGGTGGCATCAGGTACCGTGGCTTGACTC
GCGACCAGGTGAAGGCCATCAACTTCCTGCCTGTGGACTATGAGATCGAATATGTGTGCCGAGGGGAGCG
CGAGGTGGTGGGGCCCAAGGTGCGCAAATGCCTGGCCAACGGCTCCTGGACGGATATGGACACACCCAGC
CGCTGTGTCCGAATCTGCTCCAAGTCTTATTTGACCCTGGAAAATGGGAAGGTTTTCCTGACGGGTGGGG
ACCTCCCAGCTCTGGATGGAGCCCGGGTGGAGTTCCGATGTGACCCCGACTTCCATCTGGTGGGCAGCTC
CCGGAGCGTCTGTAGTCAGGGCCAGTGGAGCACCCCCAAGCCCCACTGCCAGGTGAATCGAACGCCACAC
TCAGAACGGCGTGCAGTATACATCGGGGCGCTGTTTCCCATGAGCGGGGGCTGGCCGGGGGGCCAGGCCT
GCCAGCCCGCGGTGGAGATGGCGCTGGAGGACGTTAACAGCCGCAGAGACATCCTGCCGGACTACGAGCT
CAAGCTTATCCACCACGACAGCAAGTGTGACCCAGGGCAAGCCACCAAGTACTTGTACGAACTACTCTAC
AATGACCCCATCAAGATCATTCTCATGCCTGGCTGTAGTTCTGTCTCCACACTTGTAGCTGAGGCTGCCC
GGATGTGGAACCTTATTGTGCTCTCATATGGCTCCAGTTCACCAGCCTTGTCAAACCGACAGCGGTTTCC
CACGTTCTTCCGGACGCATCCATCCGCCACACTCCACAATCCCACCCGGGTGAAACTCTTCGAAAAGTGG
GGCTGGAAGAAGATCGCTACCATCCAACAGACCACCGAGGTCTTCACCTCAACGCTGGATGACCTGGAGG
AGCGAGTGAAAGAGGCTGGGATCGAGATCACTTTCCGACAGAGTTTCTTCTCGGATCCAGCTGTGCCTGT
TAAAAACCTGAAGCGTCAAGATGCTCGAATCATCGTGGGACTTTTCTATGAGACGGAAGCCCGGAAAGTT
TTTTGTGAGGTCTATAAGGAAAGGCTCTTTGGGAAGAAGTACGTCTGGTTCCTCATCGGGTGGTATGCTG
ACAACTGGTTCAAGACCTATGACCCGTCAATCAATTGTACAGTGGAAGAAATGACCGAGGCGGTGGAGGG
CCACATCACCACGGAGATTGTCATGCTGAACCCTGCCAACACCCGAAGCATTTCCAACATGACGTCACAG
GAATTTGTGGAGAAACTAACCAAGCGGCTGAAAAGACACCCCGAGGAGACTGGAGGCTTCCAGGAGGCAC
CACTGGCCTATGATGCTATCTGGGCCTTGGCTTTGGCCTTGAACAAGACGTCTGGAGGAGGTGGTCGTTC
CGGCGTGCGCCTGGAGGACTTTAACTACAACAACCAGACCATTACAGACCAGATCTACCGGGCCATGAAC
TCCTCCTCCTTTGAGGGCGTTTCTGGCCATGTGGTCTTTGATGCCAGCGGCTCCCGGATGGCATGGACAC
TTATCGAGCAGCTACAGGGCGGCAGCTACAAGAAGATCGGCTACTACGACAGCACCAAGGATGATCTTTC
CTGGTCCAAAACGGACAAGTGGATTGGAGGGTCTCCCCCAGCTGACCAGACCTTGGTCATCAAGACATTC
CGTTTCCTGTCTCAGAAACTCTTTATCTCCGTCTCAGTTCTCTCCAGCCTGGGCATTGTTCTTGCTGTTG
TCTGTCTGTCCTTTAACATCTACAACTCCCACGTTCGTTATATCCAGAACTCCCAGCCCAACCTGAACAA
TCTGACTGCTGTGGGCTGCTCACTGGCACTGGCTGCTGTCTTCCCTCTCGGGCTGGATGGTTACCACATA
GGGAGAAGCCAGTTCCCGTTTGTCTGCCAGGCCCGCCTTTGGCTCTTGGGCTTGGGCTTTAGTCTGGGCT
ATGGCTCTATGTTCACCAAGATCTGGTGGGTCCACACAGTCTTCACGAAGAAGGAGGAGAAGAAGGAGTG
GAGGAAGACCCTAGAGCCCTGGAAACTCTATGCCACTGTGGGCCTGCTGGTGGGCATGGATGTCCTGACT
CTTGCCATCTGGCAGATTGTGGACCCCTTGCACCGAACCATTGAGACTTTTGCCAAGGAGGAACCAAAGG
AAGACATCGATGTCTCCATTCTGCCCCAGTTGGAGCACTGCAGCTCCAAGAAGATGAATACGTGGCTTGG
CATTTTCTATGGTTACAAGGGGCTGCTGCTGCTGCTGGGAATCTTTCTTGCTTACGAAACCAAGAGCGTG
TCCACTGAAAAGATCAATGACCACAGGGCCGTGGGCATGGCTATCTACAATGTCGCGGTCCTGTGTCTCA
TCACTGCTCCTGTGACCATGATCCTTTCCAGTCAGCAGGACGCAGCCTTTGCCTTTGCCTCTCTGGCCAT
CGTGTTCTCTTCCTACATCACTCTGGTTGTGCTCTTTGTGCCCAAGATGCGCAGGCTGATCACCCGAGGG
GAATGGCAGTCTGAAACGCAGGACACCATGAAAACAGGATCATCCACCAACAACAACGAGGAAGAGAAGT
CCCGACTGTTGGAGAAGGAAAACCGAGAACTGGAAAAGATCATCGCTGAGAAAGAGGAGCGCGTCTCTGA
ACTGCGCCATCAGCTCCAGTCTCGGCAGCAACTCCGCTCACGGCGCCACCCCCCAACACCCCCAGATCCC
TCCGGGGGCCTTCCCAGGGGACCCTCTGAGCCCCCTGACCGGCTTAGCTGTGATGGGAGTCGAGTACATT
TGCTTTACAAGTGATTCTAGAGTCGACCTGCAGAAGCTTGGCCGCCATGGCCCAACTTGTTTATTGCAGC
TTATAATGGTTACAAATAAAGCAATAGCATCACAAATTTCACAAATAAAGCATTTTTTTCACTGCATTCT
AGTTGTGGTTTGTCCAAACTCATCAATGTATCTTATCATGTCTGGATCGGGAATTAATTCGGCGCAGCAC
CATGGCCTGAAATAACCTCTGAAAGAGGAACTTGGTTAGGTACCTTCTGAGGCGGAAAGAACCAGCTGTG
GAATGTGTGTCAGTTAGGGTGTGGAAAGTCCCCAGGCTCCCCAGCAGGCAGAAGTATGCAAAGCATGCAT
CTCAATTAGTCAGCAACCAGGTGTGGAAAGTCCCCAGGCTCCCCAGCAGGCAGAAGTATGCAAAGCATGC
ATCTCAATTAGTCAGCAACCATAGTCCCGCCCCTAACTCCGCCCATCCCGCCCCTAACTCCGCCCAGTTC
CGCCCATTCTCCGCCCCATGGCTGACTAATTTTTTTTATTTATGCAGAGGCCGAGGCCGCCTCGGCCTCT
GAGCTATTCCAGAAGTAGTGAGGAGGCTTTTTTGGAGGCCTAGGCTTTTGCAAAAAGCTGTTAACAGCTT
GGCACTGGCCGTCGTTTTACAACGTCGTGACTGGGAAAACCCTGGCGTTACCCAACTTAATCGCCTTGCA
GCACATCCCCCTTTCGCCAGCTGGCGTAATAGCGAAGAGGCCCGCACCGATCGCCCTTCCCAACAGTTGC
GCAGCCTGAATGGCGAATGGCGCCTGATGCGGTATTTTCTCCTTACGCATCTGTGCGGTATTTCACACCG
CATA
[142 nt withheld, positions 5815-5956]
C
[141 nt withheld, positions 5958-6098]
CCTTTGACGTTGGAGTCCACGTTCTTT
[37 nt withheld, positions 6126-6162]
ACCCTATCTCGGGCTATTCTTTTGATTTATAAGGGATTTTGCCGATTTCGGCCTATTGGTTAAAAAATGA
GCTGATTTAACAAAAATTTAACGCGAATTTTAACAAAATATTAACGTTTACAATTTTATGGTGCACTCTC
AGTACAATCTGCTCTGATGCCGCATAGTTAAGCCAGCCCCGACACCCGCCAACACCCGCTGACGCGCCCT
GACGGGCTTGTCTGCTCCCGGCATCCGCTTACAGACAAGCTGTGACCGTCTCCGGGAGCTGCATGTGTCA
GAGGTTTTCACCGTCATCACCGAAACGCGCGAGACGAAAGGGCCTCGTGATACGCCTATTTTTATAGGTT
AATGTCATGATAATAATGGTTTCTTAGACGTCAGGTGGCACTTTTCGGGGAAATGTGCGCGGAACCCCTA
TTTGTTTATTTTTCTAAATACATTCAAATATGTATCCGCTCATGAGACAATAACCCTGATAAATGCTTCA
ATAATATTGAAAAAGGAAGAGTATGAGTATTCAACATTTCCGTGTCGCCCTTATTCCCTTTTTTGCGGCA
TTTTGCCTTCCTGTTTTTGCTCACCCAGAAACGCTGGTGAAAGTAAAAGATGCTGAAGATCAGTTGGGTG
CACGAGTGGGTTACATCGAACTGGATCTCAACAGCGGTAAGATCCTTGAGAGTTTTCGCCCCGAAGAACG
TTTTCCAATGATGAGCACTTTTAAAGTTCTGCTATGTGGCGCGGTATTATCCCGTATTGACGCCGGGCAA
GAGCAACTCGGTCGCCGCATACACTATTCTCAGAATGACTTGGTTGAGTACTCACCAGTCACAGAAAAGC
ATCTTACGGATGGCATGACAGTAAGAGAATTATGCAGTGCTGCCATAACCATGAGTGATAACACTGCGGC
CAACTTACTTCTGACAACGATCGGAGGACCGAAGGAGCTAACCGCTTTTTTGCACAACATGGGGGATCAT
GTAACTCGCCTTGATCGTTGGGAACCGGAGCTGAATGAAGCCATACCAAACGACGAGCGTGACACCACGA
TGCCTGTAGCAATGGCAACAACGTTGCGCAAACTATTAACTGGCGAACTACTTACTCTAGCTTCCCGGCA
ACAATTAATAGACTGGATGGAGGCGGATAAAGTTGCAGGACCACTTCTGCGCTCGGCCCTTCCGGCTGGC
TGGTTTATTGCTGATAAATCTGGAGCCGGTGAGCGTGGGTCTCGCGGTATCATTGCAGCACTGGGGCCAG
ATGGTAAGCCCTCCCGTATCGTAGTTATCTACACGACGGGGAGTCAGGCAACTATGGATGAACGAAATAG
ACAGATCGCTGAGATAGGTGCCTCACTGATTAAGCATTGGTAACTGTCAGACCAAGTTTACTCATATATA
CTTTAGATTGATTTAAAACTTCATTTTTAATTTAAAAGGATCTAGGTGAAGATCCTTTTTGATAATCTCA
TGACCAAAATCCCTTAACGTGAGTTTTCGTTCCACTGAGCGTCAGACCCCGTAGAAAAGATCAAAGGATC
TTCTTGAGATCCTTTTTTTCTGCGCGTAATCTGCTGCTTGCAAACAAAAAAACCACCGCTACCAGCGGTG
GTTTGTTTGCCGGATCAAGAGCTACCAACTCTTTTTCCGAAGGTAACTGGCTTCAGCAGAGCGCAGATAC
CAAATACTGTTCTTCTAGTGTAGCCGTAGTTAGGCCACCACTTCAAGAACTCTGTAGCACCGCCTACATA
CCTCGCTCTGCTAATCCTGTTACCAGTGGCTGCTGCCAGTGGCGATAAGTCGTGTCTTACCGGGTTGGAC
TCAAGACGATAGTTACCGGATAAGGCGCAGCGGTCGGGCTGAACGGGGGGTTCGTGCACACAGCCCAGCT
TGGAGCGAACGACCTACACCGAACTGAGATACCTACAGCGTGAGCTATGAGAAAGCGCCACGCTTCCCGA
AGGGAGAAAGGCGGACAGGTATCCGGTAAGCGGCAGGGTCGGAACAGGAGAGCGCACGAGGGAGCTTCCA
GGGGGAAACGCCTGGTATCTTTATAGTCCTGTCGGGTTTCGCCACCTCTGACTTGAGCGTCGATTTTTGT
GATGCTCGTCAGGGGGGCGGAGCCTATGGAAAAACGCCAGCAACGCGGCCTTTTTACGGTTCCTGGCCTT
TTGCTGGCCTTTTGCTCACATGTTCTTTCCTGCGTTATCCCCTGATTCTGTGGATAACCGTATTACCGCC
TTTGAGTGAGCTGATACCGCTCGCCGCAGCCGAACGACCGAGCGCAGCGAGTCAGTGAGCGAGGAAGCGG
AAGAGCGCCCAATACGCAAACCGCCTCTCCCCGCGCGTTGGCCGATTCATTAATGCAGCTGGCACGACAG
GTTTCCCGACTGGAAAGCGGGCAGTGAGCGCAACGCAATTAATGTGAGTTAGCTCACTCATTAGGCACCC
CAGGCTTTACACTTTATGCTTCCGGCTCGTATGTTGTGTGGAATTGTGAGCGGATAACAATTTCACACAG
GAAACAGCTATGACATGATTACGAATTAA
Features (pLannotate 1.2.2; 23 found; start..end, strand, type, name):
     14..393     +  enhancer       CMV enhancer: human cytomegalovirus immediate early enhancer
    394..597     +  promoter       CMV promoter: human cytomegalovirus (CMV) immediate early promoter
    733..776     +  intron         CMV intron (fragment): modified intron A from human cytomegalovirus
    828..846     +  promoter       SP6 promoter: promoter for bacteriophage SP6 RNA polymerase
    850..887     +  CDS            IgH signal sequence (fragment): signal sequence from the mouse immunoglobulin heavy chain variable region
   1046..1587    +  CDS            SNAP-tag® (fragment): human O6-alkylguanine-DNA-alkyltransferase variant that forms covalent bonds with benzylguanine derivatives fast-reacting variant, optimized for mammalian expression
   1601..2142    +  CDS            CLIP-tag™ (fragment): human O6-alkylguanine-DNA-alkyltransferase variant that forms covalent bonds with benzylcytosine derivatives fast-reacting variant, optimized for mammalian expression
   2150..4981    +  CDS            Gabbr1: GABR1_MOUSE - Experimental evidence at protein level: Swiss-Prot protein existence level 1. Component of a heterodimeric G-protein coupled receptor for GABA, formed by GABBR1 and GABBR2 (PubMed:10773016, PubMed:10075644). Within the heterodimeric GABA receptor, only GABBR1 seems to bind agonists, while GABBR2 mediates coupling to G proteins (By similarity). Ligand binding causes a conformation change that triggers signaling via guanine nucleotide-binding proteins (G proteins) and modulates the activity of down-stream effectors, such as adenylate cyclase (PubMed:10773016, PubMed:10075644). Sign
   4986..5003    +  misc_feature   MCS (fragment): pUC18/19 multiple cloning site
   5024..5158    +  polyA_signal   SV40 poly(A) signal: SV40 polyadenylation signal
   5227..5584    +  promoter       SV40 promoter: SV40 enhancer and early promoter
   5603..5757    +  CDS            lacZα (fragment): LacZα fragment of β-galactosidase; lacZ fragment
   5763..5814    -  misc_feature   bom (fragment): basis of mobility region from pBR322
   5833..6213    +  rep_origin     M13 ori (sequence partly withheld): M13 bacteriophage origin of replication; arrow indicates direction of (+) strand synthesis
   6289..6338    -  misc_feature   bom (fragment): basis of mobility region from pBR322
   6440..6475    -  CDS            rop (fragment): Rop protein, which maintains plasmids at low copy number; rop
   6570..6674    +  promoter       AmpR promoter: bla
   6675..7535    +  CDS            AmpR: β-lactamase; bla; confers resistance to ampicillin, carbenicillin, and related antibiotics
   7706..8294    +  rep_origin     ori: high-copy-number ColE1/pMB1/pBR322/pUC origin of replication
   8477..8569    +  CDS            lacI (fragment): lac repressor; lacI; The lac repressor binds to the lac operator to inhibit transcription in E. coli. This inhibition can be relieved by adding lactose or isopropyl-β-D-thiogalactopyranoside (IPTG).
   8582..8603    +  protein_bind   CAP binding site: CAP binding activates transcription in the presence of cAMP. E. coli catabolite activator protein
   8618..8648    +  promoter       lac promoter: promoter for the E. coli lac operon
   8656..8672    +  protein_bind   lac operator: The lac repressor binds to the lac operator to inhibit transcription in E. coli. This inhibition can be relieved by adding lactose or isopropyl-β-D-thiogalactopyranoside (IPTG). lac repressor encoded by lacI
