[The description below was written by a language model from this plasmid's Addgene catalogue record and pLannotate feature annotations shown in this document.]
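Description:
pRK5-SNAP-CLIP-GB1a is a mammalian expression plasmid built on the pRK5 backbone, with a sequenced length of about 8.7 kb. It is propagated in E. coli through a high-copy ColE1/pUC-type origin and selected with ampicillin via the β-lactamase gene. The backbone also carries an M13 phage origin for single-stranded DNA production. Several vestigial cloning-vector remnants are annotated as well, including lac promoter/operator elements and fragments of lacZα, lacI, rop and bom. These play no role in the payload. An SV40 enhancer/early promoter region lies downstream of the expression cassette, and no mammalian selection marker is annotated.

The expression cassette is driven by the human CMV immediate-early enhancer and promoter, followed by a fragment of CMV intron A and an SP6 promoter that could support in vitro transcription. The open reading frame begins near an annotated fragment of a mouse immunoglobulin heavy-chain signal sequence. It then continues through SNAP-tag and CLIP-tag in tandem, followed by a coding sequence that matches mouse Gabbr1, the GB1 subunit of the metabotropic GABA(B) receptor. The catalogue lists the insert species as synthetic. An SV40 polyadenylation signal terminates the transcript. SNAP-tag and CLIP-tag are engineered O6-alkylguanine-DNA alkyltransferase variants that react covalently with benzylguanine and benzylcytosine derivatives, respectively, so two different synthetic probes can be attached orthogonally to the same protein. With both tags placed ahead of GB1a, the agonist-binding subunit of the heterodimeric receptor, they should be displayed on the receptor's extracellular N-terminus. The associated publication describes a fluorescent sensor for GABA and synthetic GABA(B) receptor ligands, which is consistent with using this doubly labelled fusion on the surface of transfected cells.
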