Addgene plasmid #125709: pRK5-SNAP-CLIP-GB1a
Purpose: Eukaryotic expression of a fusion protein encoding SNAP, CLIP and the GB1a subunit of the metabotropic GABA receptor
Depositing lab: Kai Johnsson. Depositing organization: Swiss Federal Institute of Technology (EPFL). Publication: A fluorescent sensor for GABA and synthetic GABA(B) receptor ligands. Masharina A, Reymond L, Maurel D, Umezawa K, Johnsson K. J Am Chem Soc. 2012 Nov 21;134(46):19026-34. doi: 10.1021/ja306320s. Epub 2012 Nov 5. PubMed 23095089.
Backbone
  Vector backbone: pRK5
  Backbone size w/o insert (bp): 4754
  Vector type: Mammalian Expression
Growth in bacteria
  Bacterial resistance: Ampicillin, 100 μg/mL
  Growth temperature: 37°C
  Growth strain: DH5alpha
  Copy number: Unknown
Gene/Insert
  Gene/Insert name: SNAP-CLIP-GB1a
  Species: Synthetic
  Promoter: CMV
  Cloning method: Unknown
  Sequencing primers: 5′ SV40pA-R
Terms and licenses: Academic/Nonprofit Terms; Industry Terms: Not Available to Industry
How to cite: pRK5-SNAP-CLIP-GB1a was a gift from Kai Johnsson (Addgene plasmid # 125709 ; http://n2t.net/addgene:125709 ; RRID:Addgene_125709)
